>Addgene plasmid #237017 | ACT1-NanoLuc Fusion Vector | addgene full sequence | sequence record 471880 | Addgene NGS Result
TCAATATTGGCCATTAGCCATATTATTCATTGGTTATATAGCATAAATCAATATTGGCTATTGGCCATTG
CATACGTTGTATCTATATCATAATATGTACATTTATATTGGCTCATGTCCAATATGACCGCCATGTTGGC
ATTGATTATTGACTAGTTATTAATAGTAATCAATTACGGGGTCATTAGTTCATAGCCCATATATGGAGTT
CCGCGTTACATAACTTACGGTAAATGGCCCGCCTGGCTGACCGCCCAACGACCCCCGCCCATTGACGTCA
ATAATGACGTATGTTCCCATAGTAACGCCAATAGGGACTTTCCATTGACGTCAATGGGTGGAGTATTTAC
GGTAAACTGCCCACTTGGCAGTACATCAAGTGTATCATATGCCAAGTCCGCCCCCTATTGACGTCAATGA
CGGTAAATGGCCCGCCTGGCATTATGCCCAGTACATGACCTTACGGGACTTTCCTACTTGGCAGTACATC
TACGTATTAGTCATCGCTATTACCATGGTGATGCGGTTTTGGCAGTACACCAATGGGCGTGGATAGCGGT
TTGACTCACGGGGATTTCCAAGTCTCCACCCCATTGACGTCAATGGGAGTTTGTTTTGGCACCAAAATCA
ACGGGACTTTCCAAAATGTCGTAATAACCCCGCCCCGTTGACGCAAATGGGCGGTAGGCGTGTACGGTGG
GAGGTCTATATAAGCAGAGCTGGTTTAGTGAACCGTCAGATCACTAGAAGCTTTATTGCGGTAGTTTATC
ACAGTTAAATTGCTAACGCAGTCAGTGCTTCTGACACAACAGTCTCGAACTTAAGCTGCAGAAGTTGGTC
GTGAGGCACTGGGCAGGTAAGTATCAAGGTTACAAGACAGGTTTAAGGAGACCAATAGAAACTGGGCTTG
TCGAGACAGAGAAGACTCTTGCGTTTCTGATAGGCACCTATTGGTCTTACTGACATCCACTTTGCCTTTC
TCTCCACAGGTGTCCACTCCCAGTTCAATTACAGCTCTTAAGGCTAGAGTATTAATACGACTCACTATAG
GGCTAGCGATCGCCATGCCTCCTCAGCTTCAAGAAACTAGAATGAACCGAAGCATTCCTGTGGAGGTTGA
TGAATCAGAACCATACCCAAGTCAGTTGCTGAAACCAATCCCAGAATATTCCCCGGAAGAGGAATCAGAA
CCACCTGCTCCAAATATAAGGAACATGGCACCCAACAGCTTGTCTGCACCCACAATGCTTCACAATTCCT
CCGGAGACTTTTCTCAAGCTCACTCAACCCTGAAACTTGCAAATCACCAGCGGCCTGTATCCCGGCAGGT
CACCTGCCTGCGCACTCAAGTTCTGGAGGACAGTGAAGACAGTTTCTGCAGGAGACACCCAGGCCTGGGC
AAAGCTTTCCCTTCTGGGTGCTCTGCAGTCAGCGAGCCTGCGTCTGAGTCTGTGGTTGGAGCCCTCCCTG
CAGAGCATCAGTTTTCATTTATGGAAAAACGTAATCAATGGCTGGTATCTCAGCTTTCAGCGGCTTCTCC
TGACACTGGCCATGACTCAGACAAATCAGACCAAAGTTTACCTAATGCCTCAGCAGACTCCTTGGGCGGT
AGCCAGGAGATGGTGCAACGGCCCCAGCCTCACAGGAACCGAGCAGGCCTGGATCTGCCAACCATAGACA
CGGGATATGATTCCCAGCCCCAGGATGTCCTGGGCATCAGGCAGCTGGAAAGGCCCCTGCCCCTCACCTC
CGTGTGTTACCCCCAGGACCTCCCCAGACCTCTCAGGTCCAGGGAGTTCCCTCAGTTTGAACCTCAGAGG
TATCCAGCATGTGCACAGATGCTGCCTCCCAATCTTTCCCCACATGCTCCATGGAACTATCATTACCATT
GTCCTGGAAGTCCCGATCACCAGGTGCCATATGGCCATGACTACCCTCGAGCAGCCTACCAGCAAGTGAT
CCAGCCGGCTCTGCCTGGGCAGCCCCTGCCTGGAGCCAGTGTGAGAGGCCTGCACCCTGTGCAGAAGGTT
ATCCTGAATTATCCCAGCCCCTGGGACCAAGAAGAGAGGCCCGCACAGAGAGACTGCTCCTTTCCGGGGC
TTCCAAGGCACCAGGACCAGCCACATCACCAGCCACCTAATAGAGCTGGTGCTCCTGGGGAGTCCTTGGA
GTGCCCTGCAGAGCTGAGACCACAGGTTCCCCAGCCTCCGTCCCCAGCTGCTGTGCCTAGACCCCCTAGC
AACCCTCCAGCCAGAGGAACTCTAAAAACAAGCAATTTGCCAGAAGAATTGCGGAAAGTCTTTATCACTT
ATTCGATGGACACAGCTATGGAGGTGGTGAAATTCGTGAACTTTTTGTTGGTAAATGGCTTCCAAACTGC
AATTGACATATTTGAGGATAGAATCCGAGGCATTGATATCATTAAATGGATGGAGCGCTACCTTAGGGAT
AAGACCGTGATGATAATCGTAGCAATCAGCCCCAAATACAAACAGGACGTGGAAGGCGCTGAGTCGCAGC
TGGACGAGGATGAGCATGGCTTACATACTAAGTACATTCATCGAATGATGCAGATTGAGTTCATAAAACA
AGGAAGCATGAATTTCAGATTCATCCCTGTGCTCTTCCCAAATGCTAAGAAGGAGCATGTGCCCACCTGG
CTTCAGAACACTCATGTCTACAGCTGGCCCAAGAATAAAAAAAACATCCTGCTGCGGCTGCTGAGAGAGG
AAGAGTATGTGGCTCCTCCACGGGGGCCTCTGCCCACCCTTCAGGTGGTTCCCTTGGTTTCTCTCGGCTC
GAGCGGCGTCTTCACACTCGAAGATTTCGTTGGGGACTGGCGACAGACAGCCGGCTACAACCTGGACCAA
GTCCTTGAACAGGGAGGTGTGTCCAGTTTGTTTCAGAATCTCGGGGTGTCCGTAACTCCGATCCAAAGGA
TTGTCCTGAGCGGTGAAAATGGGCTGAAGATCGACATCCATGTCATCATCCCGTATGAAGGTCTGAGCGG
CGACCAAATGGGCCAGATCGAAAAAATTTTTAAGGTGGTGTACCCTGTGGATGATCATCACTTTAAGGTG
ATCCTGCACTATGGCACACTGGTAATCGACGGGGTTACGCCGAACATGATCGACTATTTCGGACGGCCGT
ATGAAGGCATCGCCGTGTTCGACGGCAAAAAGATCACTGTAACAGGGACCCTGTGGAACGGCAACAAAAT
TATCGACGAGCGCCTGATCAACCCCGACGGCTCCCTGCTGTTCCGAGTAACCATCAACGGAGTGACCGGC
TGGCGGCTGTGCGAACGCATTCTGGCGTAAGGCCGCGACTCTAGAGTCGACCTGCAGGCATGCAAGCTGA
TCCGGCTGCTAACAAAGCCCGAAAGGAAGCTGAGTTGGCTGCTGCCACCGCTGAGCAATAACTAGCATAA
CCCCTTGGGGCGGCCGCTTCGAGCAGACATGATAAGATACATTGATGAGTTTGGACAAACCACAACTAGA
ATGCAGTGAAAAAAATGCTTTATTTGTGAAATTTGTGATGCTATTGCTTTATTTGTAACCATTATAAGCT
GCAATAAACAAGTTAACAACAACAATTGCATTCATTTTATGTTTCAGGTTCAGGGGGAGATGTGGGAGGT
TTTTTTAAGCAAGTAAAACCTCTACAAATGTGGTAAAATCGAATTTTAACAAAATATTAACGCTTACAAT
TTCCTGATGCGGTATTTTCTCCTTACGCATCTGTGCGGTATTTCACACCGCATACGCGGATCTGCGCAGC
ACCATGGCCTGAAATAACCTCTGAAAGAGGAACTTGGTTAGGTACCTTCTGAGGCGGAAAGAACCAGCTG
TGGAATGTGTGTCAGTTAGGGTGTGGAAAGTCCCCAGGCTCCCCAGCAGGCAGAAGTATGCAAAGCATGC
ATCTCAATTAGTCAGCAACCAGGTGTGGAAAGTCCCCAGGCTCCCCAGCAGGCAGAAGTATGCAAAGCAT
GCATCTCAATTAGTCAGCAACCATAGTCCCGCCCCTAACTCCGCCCATCCCGCCCCTAACTCCGCCCAGT
TCCGCCCATTCTCCGCCCCATGGCTGACTAATTTTTTTTATTTATGCAGAGGCCGAGGCCGCCTCGGCCT
CTGAGCTATTCCAGAAGTAGTGAGGAGGCTTTTTTGGAGGCCTAGGCTTTTGCAAAAAGCTTAATTAACT
GTTGACAATTAATCATCGGCATAGTATATCGGCATAGTATAATACGACAAGGTGAGGAACTAAACCCAGG
AGGCAGATCATGATTGAACAAGATGGATTGCACGCAGGTTCTCCGGCCGCTTGGGTGGAGAGGCTATTCG
GCTATGACTGGGCACAACAGACAATCGGCTGCTCTGATGCCGCCGTGTTCCGGCTGTCAGCGCAGGGGCG
CCCGGTTCTTTTTGTCAAGACCGACCTGTCCGGTGCCCTGAATGAACTGCAGGACGAGGCAGCGCGGCTA
TCGTGGCTGGCCACGACGGGCGTTCCTTGCGCAGCTGTGCTCGACGTTGTCACTGAAGCGGGAAGGGACT
GGCTGCTATTGGGCGAAGTGCCGGGGCAGGATCTCCTGTCATCTCACCTTGCTCCTGCCGAGAAAGTATC
CATCATGGCTGATGCAATGCGGCGGCTGCATACGCTTGATCCGGCTACCTGCCCATTCGACCACCAAGCG
AAACATCGCATCGAGCGAGCACGTACTCGGATGGAAGCCGGTCTTGTCGATCAGGATGATCTGGACGAAG
AGCATCAGGGGCTCGCGCCAGCCGAACTGTTCGCCAGGCTCAAGGCGCGCATGCCCGACGGCGAGGATCT
CGTCGTGACCCATGGCGATGCCTGCTTGCCGAATATCATGGTGGAAAATGGCCGCTTTTCTGGATTCATC
GACTGTGGCCGGCTGGGTGTGGCGGACCGCTATCAGGACATAGCGTTGGCTACCCGTGATATTGCTGAAG
AGCTTGGCGGCGAATGGGCTGACCGCTTCCTCGTGCTTTACGGTATCGCCGCTCCCGATTCGCAGCGCAT
CGCCTTCTATCGCCTTCTTGACGAGTTCTTCTGAGCGGGACTCTGGGGTTCGAAATGACCGACCAAGCGA
CGCCCAACCTGCCATCACGATGGCCGCAATAAAATATCTTTATTTTCATTACATCTGTGTGTTGGTTTTT
TGTGTGAATCGATAGCGATAAGGATCCTCTTTGCGCTTGCGTTTTCCCTTGTCCAGATAGCCCAGTAGCT
GACATTCATCCGGGGTCAGCACCGTTTCTGCGGACTGGCTTTCTACCCGGTATCAGCTCACTCAAAGGCG
GTAATACGGTTATCCACAGAATCAGGGGATAACGCAGGAAAGAACATGTGAGCAAAAGGCCAGCAAAAGG
CCAGGAACCGTAAAAAGGCCGCGTTGCTGGCGTTTTTCCATAGGCTCCGCCCCCCTGACGAGCATCACAA
AAATCGACGCTCAAGTCAGAGGTGGCGAAACCCGACAGGACTATAAAGATACCAGGCGTTTCCCCCTGGA
AGCTCCCTCGTGCGCTCTCCTGTTCCGACCCTGCCGCTTACCGGATACCTGTCCGCCTTTCTCCCTTCGG
GAAGCGTGGCGCTTTCTCATAGCTCACGCTGTAGGTATCTCAGTTCGGTGTAGGTCGTTCGCTCCAAGCT
GGGCTGTGTGCACGAACCCCCCGTTCAGCCCGACCGCTGCGCCTTATCCGGTAACTATCGTCTTGAGTCC
AACCCGGTAAGACACGACTTATCGCCACTGGCAGCAGCCACTGGTAACAGGATTAGCAGAGCGAGGTATG
TAGGCGGTGCTACAGAGTTCTTGAAGTGGTGGCCTAACTACGGCTACACTAGAAGGACAGTATTTGGTAT
CTGCGCTCTGCTGAAGCCAGTTACCTTCGGAAAAAGAGTTGGTAGCTCTTGATCCGGCAAACAAACCACC
GCTGGTAGCGGTGGTTTTTTTGTTTGCAAGCAGCAGATTACGCGCAGAAAAAAAGGATTTCAAGAAGATC
CTTTGATCTTTTCTACGGGGTCTGACGCTCAGTGGAACGAAAACTCACGTTAAGGGATTTTGGTCATGAG
ATTATCAAAAAGGATCTTCACCTAGATCCTTTTATAGTCCGGAAATACAGGAACGCACGCTGGATGGCCC
TTCGCTGGGATGGTGAAACCATGAAAAATGGCAGCTTCAGTGGATTAAGTGGGGGTAATGTGGCCTGTAC
CCTCTGGTTGCATAGGTATTCATACGGTTAAAATTTATCAGGCGCGATTGCGGCAGTTTTTCGGGTGGTT
TGTTGCCATTTTTACCTGTCTGCTGCCGTGATCGCGCTGAACGCGTTTTAGCGGTGCGTACAATTAAGGG
ATTATGGTAAATCCACTTACTGTCTGCCCTCGTAGCCATCGAGATAAACCGCAGTACTCCGGCCACGATG
CGTCCGGCGTAGAGGATCGAGATCT
Features (pLannotate 1.2.2; 20 found; start..end, strand, type, name):
    140..517     +  enhancer       CMV enhancer: human cytomegalovirus immediate early enhancer
    519..718     +  promoter       CMV promoter: human cytomegalovirus (CMV) immediate early promoter
    857..989     +  intron         chimeric intron: chimera between introns from human β-globin and immunoglobulin heavy chain genes
   1033..1051    +  promoter       T7 promoter: promoter for bacteriophage T7 RNA polymerase
   1065..2786    +  CDS            TRAF3IP2: CIKS_HUMAN - Also known as C6orf2, C6orf4, C6orf5, C6orf6. Experimental evidence at protein level: Swiss-Prot protein existence level 1. E3 ubiquitin ligase that catalyzes 'Lys-63'-linked polyubiquitination of target protein, enhancing protein-protein interaction and cell signaling (PubMed:19825828). Transfers ubiquitin from E2 ubiquitin-conjugating enzyme UBE2V1-UBE2N to substrate protein (PubMed:19825828). Essential adapter molecule in IL17A-mediated signaling (PubMed:19825828, PubMed:24120361). Upon IL17A stimulation, interacts with IL17RA and IL17RC receptor chains through SEFIR domains an
   2808..3320    +  CDS            Nluc: NanoLuc® luciferase human codon-optimized
   3329..3358    +  misc_feature   MCS (fragment): pUC18/19 multiple cloning site
   3365..3414    +  CDS            SET1 (fragment): solubility-enhancement tag derived from T7 phage gene 10B
   3422..3441    +  terminator     T7 terminator (fragment): transcription terminator for bacteriophage T7 RNA polymerase
   3463..3584    -  polyA_signal   SV40 poly(A) signal: SV40 polyadenylation signal
   3607..3675    -  CDS            large T antigen (fragment): large T antigen from SV40 (simian virus 40)
   3680..3712    +  rep_origin     M13 ori (fragment): M13 bacteriophage origin of replication; arrow indicates direction of (+) strand synthesis
   3713..3764    -  misc_feature   bom (fragment): basis of mobility region from pBR322
   3829..4186    +  promoter       SV40 promoter: SV40 enhancer and early promoter
   4201..4248    +  promoter       EM7 promoter: synthetic bacterial promoter&nbsp
   4280..5071    +  CDS            neo: KKA2_KLEPN - Also known as kan, nptII. Experimental evidence at protein level: Swiss-Prot protein existence level 1. Resistance to kanamycin, neomycin, paromomycin, ribostamycin, butirosin and gentamicin B. From Klebsiella pneumoniae.
   5138..5186    +  polyA_signal   poly(A) signal: synthetic polyadenylation signal
   5207..5296    -  CDS            tnpA (fragment): TN5P_ECOLX - Also known as tnp. Experimental evidence at protein level: Swiss-Prot protein existence level 1. Mediates transposition of transposon Tn5 by a 'cut and paste' mechanism. First, the monomeric transposase binds the 19 bp inverted DNA repeats flanking the transposon. Then, dimerization of the DNA- bound transposase creates a synaptic DNA complex. After nicking of the first DNA strand, excision of the transposon proceeds through a series of intermediates. The transposase then mediates the insertion of the transposon at a new site by strand transfer. The activity of the wild- type tran
   5425..6013    -  rep_origin     ori: high-copy-number ColE1/pMB1/pBR322/pUC origin of replication
   6129..6412    +  misc_feature   cer region: ColE1-derived recombination site that helps to maintain plasmids as monomers
