[The description below was written by a language model from this plasmid's Addgene catalogue record and pLannotate feature annotations shown in this document.]
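Description:
ACT1-NanoLuc Fusion Vector is a mammalian expression plasmid built on the pFC32K Nluc CMV-neo Flexi Vector backbone. It carries the human ACT1 coding sequence (gene symbol TRAF3IP2, also known as CIKS) fused at its C terminus to NanoLuc luciferase; the record lists no mutations in the insert. Expression is driven by the human cytomegalovirus immediate early enhancer and promoter, followed by a chimeric β-globin/immunoglobulin intron that generally improves transcript processing, and transcripts are terminated by an SV40 polyadenylation signal. A T7 promoter sits immediately upstream of the open reading frame, with a partial T7 terminator downstream, which in principle allows in vitro transcription or cell-free expression. The TRAF3IP2 reading frame is followed after a short linker by the human codon-optimized Nluc sequence supplied by the backbone.

In bacteria the plasmid replicates from a high-copy ColE1/pUC-type origin, and a ColE1 cer site helps keep it monomeric. A single neo (nptII) gene serves both hosts: a bacterial EM7 promoter provides kanamycin resistance in E. coli, while the SV40 enhancer/early promoter and a synthetic poly(A) signal provide G418 selection in mammalian cells. Several short annotated fragments (M13 ori, bom, large T antigen, tnpA, SET1) appear to be backbone remnants or partial matches rather than functional elements.

ACT1 is an adapter and E3 ubiquitin ligase in IL-17 receptor signalling. The record does not state a specific application, but NanoLuc fusions of this kind are commonly used as luminescent reporters of protein level or as energy donors in bioluminescence resonance energy transfer assays of protein interaction or ligand engagement.
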