Addgene plasmid #237017: ACT1-NanoLuc Fusion Vector
Depositing lab: Promega Corporation.
Backbone
  Vector backbone: pFC32K Nluc CMV-neo Flexi(R) Vector
  Vector type: Mammalian Expression
  Selectable markers: Neomycin (select with G418)
Growth in bacteria
  Bacterial resistance: Kanamycin, 50 μg/mL
  Growth temperature: 37°C
  Growth strain: DH5alpha
  Copy number: High Copy
Gene/Insert
  Gene/Insert name: ACT1
  Species: H. sapiens (human)
  Mutation: None
  Entrez Gene: TRAF3IP2 (a.k.a. ACT1, C6orf2, C6orf4, C6orf5, C6orf6, CANDF8, CIKS, PSORS13)
  Promoter: CMV
  Tag / fusion protein: NanoLuc (R) (C terminal on backbone)
  Cloning method: Other
How to cite: ACT1-NanoLuc Fusion Vector was a gift from Promega Corporation (Addgene plasmid # 237017 ; http://n2t.net/addgene:237017 ; RRID:Addgene_237017)
